Addgene plasmid #175129: pLV hCgrrf1-V5
Purpose: Lentiviral expression of human CGRRF1-V5
Depositing lab: Larry Gerace. Depositing organization: Scripps California (The Scripps Research Institute). Publication: Shared and Distinctive Neighborhoods of Emerin and Lamin B Receptor Revealed by Proximity Labeling and Quantitative Proteomics. Cheng LC, Zhang X, Abhinav K, Nguyen JA, Baboo S, Martinez-Bartolome S, Branon TC, Ting AY, Loose E, Yates JR 3rd, Gerace L. J Proteome Res. 2022 Sep 2;21(9):2197-2210. doi: 10.1021/acs.jproteome.2c00281. Epub 2022 Aug 16. PubMed 35972904.
Backbone
  Vector backbone: pLV-EF1a-IRES-Puro
  Backbone manufacturer: Tobias Meyer (Addgene plasmid # 85132)
  Vector type: Mammalian Expression, Lentiviral
Growth in bacteria
  Bacterial resistance: Ampicillin, 100 μg/mL
  Growth temperature: 30°C
  Growth strain: NEB Stable
  Copy number: High Copy
Gene/Insert
  Gene/Insert name: CGRRF1 (alt names: CGR19; RNF197)
  Species: H. sapiens (human)
  Entrez Gene: CGRRF1 (a.k.a. CGR19, RNF197)
  Tag / fusion protein: V5 (N terminal on insert)
  Cloning method: Gibson Cloning
Terms and licenses: Academic/Nonprofit Terms; Industry Terms: Not Available to Industry
How to cite: pLV hCgrrf1-V5 was a gift from Larry Gerace (Addgene plasmid # 175129 ; http://n2t.net/addgene:175129 ; RRID:Addgene_175129)
