[The description below was written by a language model from this plasmid's Addgene catalogue record and pLannotate feature annotations shown in this document.]
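Description:
pLV hCgrrf1-V5 is a 9.8 kb HIV-1-based lentiviral transfer plasmid for expressing V5-tagged human CGRRF1 (also known as CGR19 or RNF197) in mammalian cells. It was built by Gibson assembly into the pLV-EF1a-IRES-Puro backbone. In bacteria it is maintained through a high-copy ColE1/pUC-type origin and selected with ampicillin via the β-lactamase gene. The record specifies a recombination-tolerant host strain, as is usual for plasmids carrying repeated LTR sequences.

The viral portion is flanked by two LTR elements, both annotated as truncated, each preceded by nef-derived sequence. It carries the Ψ packaging signal with an adjoining gag fragment, the Rev response element for Rev-dependent nuclear export of the genomic RNA, and the cPPT/CTS, which aids nuclear import of the reverse-transcribed genome. Packaging functions are not encoded and must be supplied in trans.

Within this frame, the human EF-1α core promoter with its intron A drives a bicistronic transcript. The first cistron is the CGRRF1 coding sequence with the V5 epitope placed upstream at the N terminus. This agrees with the catalogue tag field, although the plasmid name places V5 after the gene. An EMCV IRES then allows translation of puromycin N-acetyltransferase from the same mRNA, so puromycin selection enriches for transduced cells that also express the tagged protein. A WPRE downstream enhances transcript stability and expression.

The stated purpose is lentiviral expression of human CGRRF1-V5. The V5 tag permits antibody-based detection or localisation of the protein, and the associated publication is a proximity-labelling proteomics study of the nuclear envelope proteins emerin and lamin B receptor.
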