Features (pLannotate 1.2.2; 24 found; start..end, strand, type, name):
    377..634     +  LTR            5' LTR (truncated): truncated 5' long terminal repeat (LTR) from HIV-1
    681..806     +  misc_feature   HIV-1 Ψ: packaging signal of human immunodeficiency virus type 1
    790..1128    +  CDS            HIV-1 gag (fragment): gag protein from human immunodeficiency virus 1; gag
   1303..1536    +  misc_feature   RRE: The Rev response element (RRE) of HIV-1 allows for Rev-dependent mRNA export from the nucleus to the cytoplasm.
   1913..2013    +  CDS            Rev (fragment): human immunodeficiency virus 1 (HIV-1) Rev protein; rev; enhances nuclear export of unspliced and incompletely spliced viral mRNAs
   2028..2143    +  misc_feature   cPPT/CTS: central polypurine tract and central termination sequence of HIV-1 (lacking the first T)
   2221..2432    +  promoter       EF-1α core promoter: core promoter for human elongation factor EF-1α
   2433..3371    +  intron         EF-1α intron A: intron upstream of the start codon of human EF-1α
   3396..3437    +  CDS            V5 tag: epitope tag from simian virus 5
   3459..4454    +  CDS            CGRRF1: CGRF1_HUMAN - Also known as CGR19, RNF197. Experimental evidence at protein level: Swiss-Prot protein existence level 1. Able to inhibit growth in several cell lines. From Homo sapiens (Human).
   4592..5153    +  misc_feature   IRES: internal ribosome entry site (IRES) of the encephalomyocarditis virus (EMCV)
   5156..5755    +  CDS            PuroR: puromycin N-acetyltransferase; pac from Streptomyces alboniger; confers resistance to puromycin
   5779..6367    +  misc_feature   WPRE: woodchuck hepatitis virus posttranscriptional regulatory element
   6384..6902    +  CDS            nef (fragment): NEF_HV1BR - Experimental evidence at protein level: Swiss-Prot protein existence level 1. Extracellular Nef protein targets CD4(+) T-lymphocytes for apoptosis by interacting with CXCR4 surface receptors (PubMed:14990729). From Human immunodeficiency virus type 1 group M subtype B (isolate BRU/LAI) (HIV-1).
   6950..7207    +  LTR            5' LTR (truncated): truncated 5' long terminal repeat (LTR) from HIV-1
   7359..7375    -  protein_bind   lac operator: The lac repressor binds to the lac operator to inhibit transcription in E. coli. This inhibition can be relieved by adding lactose or isopropyl-β-D-thiogalactopyranoside (IPTG). lac repressor encoded by lacI
   7383..7413    -  promoter       lac promoter: promoter for the E. coli lac operon
   7428..7449    -  protein_bind   CAP binding site: CAP binding activates transcription in the presence of cAMP. E. coli catabolite activator protein
   7462..7554    -  CDS            lacI (fragment): lac repressor; lacI; The lac repressor binds to the lac operator to inhibit transcription in E. coli. This inhibition can be relieved by adding lactose or isopropyl-β-D-thiogalactopyranoside (IPTG).
   7737..8325    -  rep_origin     ori: high-copy-number ColE1/pMB1/pBR322/pUC origin of replication
   8496..9356    -  CDS            AmpR: β-lactamase; bla; confers resistance to ampicillin, carbenicillin, and related antibiotics
   9357..9461    -  promoter       AmpR promoter: bla
   9509..9643    +  polyA_signal   SV40 poly(A) signal: SV40 polyadenylation signal
   9810..329     +  CDS            nef (fragment) (across the origin): NEF_HV1BR - Experimental evidence at protein level: Swiss-Prot protein existence level 1. Extracellular Nef protein targets CD4(+) T-lymphocytes for apoptosis by interacting with CXCR4 surface receptors (PubMed:14990729). From Human immunodeficiency virus type 1 group M subtype B (isolate BRU/LAI) (HIV-1).
>Addgene plasmid #175129 | pLV hCgrrf1-V5 | addgene full sequence | sequence record 351987 | Addgene NGS Result
TGGAAGGGCTAATTCACTCCCAAAGAAGACAAGATATCCTTGATCTGTGGATCTACCACACACAAGGCTA
CTTCCCTGATTAGCAGAACTACACACCAGGGCCAGGGGTCAGATATCCACTGACCTTTGGATGGTGCTAC
AAGCTAGTACCAGTTGAGCCAGATAAGGTAGAAGAGGCCAATAAAGGAGAGAACACCAGCTTGTTACACC
CTGTGAGCCTGCATGGGATGGATGACCCGGAGAGAGAAGTGTTAGAGTGGAGGTTTGACAGCCGCCTAGC
ATTTCATCACGTGGCCCGAGAGCTGCATCCGGAGTACTTCAAGAACTGCTGATATCGAGCTTGCTACAAG
GGACTTTCCGCTGGGGACTTTCCAGGGAGGCGTGGCCTGGGCGGGACTGGGGAGTGGCGAGCCCTCAGAT
CCTGCATATAAGCAGCTGCTTTTTGCCTGTACTGGGTCTCTCTGGTTAGACCAGATCTGAGCCTGGGAGC
TCTCTGGCTAACTAGGGAACCCACTGCTTAAGCCTCAATAAAGCTTGCCTTGAGTGCTTCAAGTAGTGTG
TGCCCGTCTGTTGTGTGACTCTGGTAACTAGAGATCCCTCAGACCCTTTTAGTCAGTGTGGAAAATCTCT
AGCAGTGGCGCCCGAACAGGGACTTGAAAGCGAAAGGGAAACCAGAGGAGCTCTCTCGACGCAGGACTCG
GCTTGCTGAAGCGCGCACGGCAAGAGGCGAGGGGCGGCGACTGGTGAGTACGCCAAAAATTTTGACTAGC
GGAGGCTAGAAGGAGAGAGATGGGTGCGAGAGCGTCAGTATTAAGCGGGGGAGAATTAGATCGCGATGGG
AAAAAATTCGGTTAAGGCCAGGGGGAAAGAAAAAATATAAATTAAAACATATAGTATGGGCAAGCAGGGA
GCTAGAACGATTCGCAGTTAATCCTGGCCTGTTAGAAACATCAGAAGGCTGTAGACAAATACTGGGACAG
CTACAACCATCCCTTCAGACAGGATCAGAAGAACTTAGATCATTATATAATACAGTAGCAACCCTCTATT
GTGTGCATCAAAGGATAGAGATAAAAGACACCAAGGAAGCTTTAGACAAGATAGAGGAAGAGCAAAACAA
AAGTAAGACCACCGCACAGCAAGCGGCCGGCCGCTGATCTTCAGACCTGGAGGAGGAGATATGAGGGACA
ATTGGAGAAGTGAATTATATAAATATAAAGTAGTAAAAATTGAACCATTAGGAGTAGCACCCACCAAGGC
AAAGAGAAGAGTGGTGCAGAGAGAAAAAAGAGCAGTGGGAATAGGAGCTTTGTTCCTTGGGTTCTTGGGA
GCAGCAGGAAGCACTATGGGCGCAGCGTCAATGACGCTGACGGTACAGGCCAGACAATTATTGTCTGGTA
TAGTGCAGCAGCAGAACAATTTGCTGAGGGCTATTGAGGCGCAACAGCATCTGTTGCAACTCACAGTCTG
GGGCATCAAGCAGCTCCAGGCAAGAATCCTGGCTGTGGAAAGATACCTAAAGGATCAACAGCTCCTGGGG
ATTTGGGGTTGCTCTGGAAAACTCATTTGCACCACTGCTGTGCCTTGGAATGCTAGTTGGAGTAATAAAT
CTCTGGAACAGATTTGGAATCACACGACCTGGATGGAGTGGGACAGAGAAATTAACAATTACACAAGCTT
AATACACTCCTTAATTGAAGAATCGCAAAACCAGCAAGAAAAGAATGAACAAGAATTATTGGAATTAGAT
AAATGGGCAAGTTTGTGGAATTGGTTTAACATAACAAATTGGCTGTGGTATATAAAATTATTCATAATGA
TAGTAGGAGGCTTGGTAGGTTTAAGAATAGTTTTTGCTGTACTTTCTATAGTGAATAGAGTTAGGCAGGG
ATATTCACCATTATCGTTTCAGACCCACCTCCCAACCCCGAGGGGACCCGACAGGCCCGAAGGAATAGAA
GAAGAAGGTGGAGAGAGAGACAGAGACAGATCCATTCGATTAGTGAACGGATCTCGACGGTATCGCCTTT
AAAAGAAAAGGGGGGATTGGGGGGTACAGTGCAGGGGAAAGAATAGTAGACATAATAGCAACAGACATAC
AAACTAAAGAATTACAAAAACAAATTACAAAAATTCAAAATTTTCGGGTTTATTACAGGGACAGCAGAGA
TCCAGTTTATCGATGAGGCCCTTTCGTCTTCACTCGAGGTGCCCGTCAGTGGGCAGAGCGCACATCGCCC
ACAGTCCCCGAGAAGTTGGGGGGAGGGGTCGGCAATTGAACCGGTGCCTAGAGAAGGTGGCGCGGGGTAA
ACTGGGAAAGTGATGTCGTGTACTGGCTCCGCCTTTTTCCCGAGGGTGGGGGAGAACCGTATATAAGTGC
AGTAGTCGCCGTGAACGTTCTTTTTCGCAACGGGTTTGCCGCCAGAACACAGGTAAGTGCCGTGTGTGGT
TCCCGCGGGCCTGGCCTCTTTACGGGTTATGGCCCTTGCGTGCCTTGAATTACTTCCACCTGGCTGCAGT
ACGTGATTCTTGATCCCGAGCTTCGGGTTGGAAGTGGGTGGGAGAGTTCGAGGCCTTGCGCTTAAGGAGC
CCCTTCGCCTCGTGCTTGAGTTGAGGCCTGGCCTGGGCGCTGGGGCCGCCGCGTGCGAATCTGGTGGCAC
CTTCGCGCCTGTCTCGCTGCTTTCGATAAGTCTCTAGCCATTTAAAATTTTTGATGACCTGCTGCGACGC
TTTTTTTCTGGCAAGATAGTCTTGTAAATGCGGGCCAAGATCTGCACACTGGTATTTCGGTTTTTGGGGC
CGCGGGCGGCGACGGGGCCCGTGCGTCCCAGCGCACATGTTCGGCGAGGCGGGGCCTGCGAGCGCGGCCA
CCGAGAATCGGACGGGGGTAGTCTCAAGCTGGCCGGCCTGCTCTGGTGCCTGGCCTCGCGCCGCCGTGTA
TCGCCCCGCCCTGGGCGGCAAGGCTGGCCCGGTCGGCACCAGTTGCGTGAGCGGAAAGATGGCCGCTTCC
CGGCCCTGCTGCAGGGAGCTCAAAATGGAGGACGCGGCGCTCGGGAGAGCGGGCGGGTGAGTCACCCACA
CAAAGGAAAAGGGCCTTTCCGTCCTCAGCCGTCGCTTCATGTGACTCCACGGAGTACCGGGCGCCGTCCA
GGCACCTCGATTAGTTCTCGAGCTTTTGGAGTACGTCGTCTTTAGGTTGGGGGGAGGGGTTTTATGCGAT
GGAGTTTCCCCACACTGAGTGGGTGGAGACTGAAGTTAGGCCAGCTTGGCACTTGATGTAATTCTCCTTG
GAATTTGCCCTTTTTGAGTTTGGATCTTGGTTCATTCTCAAGCCTCAGACAGTGGTTCAAAGTTTTTTTC
TTCCATTTCAGGTGTCGTGAGGATCCGCCGCCATGGGTAAGCCTATCCCTAACCCTCTCCTCGGTCTCGA
TTCTACGGGGGGCGGAGGGGGTGGGCCCATGGCTGCGGTGTTTCTGGTAACGCTTTATGAATACTCGCCG
CTTTTCTACATCGCGGTGGTCTTTACCTGCTTCATCGTGACCACCGGCCTGGTATTGGGATGGTTTGGTT
GGGATGTTCCAGTAATTCTGAGAAATTCAGAAGAGACCCAGTTCAGCACAAGAGTTTTCAAAAAGCAAAT
GAGACAAGTCAAGAATCCTTTTGGCTTAGAGATCACTAATCCATCTTCAGCTTCAATTACAACTGGCATA
ACCTTGACAACAGATTGCCTTGAAGATAGCCTCCTTACATGCTACTGGGGGTGCAGTGTTCAAAAATTAT
ATGAAGCTCTGCAGAAGCATGTTTATTGCTTCAGAATAAGCACTCCCCAAGCATTAGAAGATGCTCTGTA
TAGTGAATATCTCTATCAGGAACAGTATTTTATTAAAAAGGATAGCAAAGAAGAAATATATTGCCAGTTA
CCAAGAGATACTAAAATTGAAGACTTTGGTACAGTACCCAGATCTCGCTATCCATTGGTAGCGCTATTGA
CCTTAGCTGATGAGGATGACCGGGAAATTTATGATATTATTTCCATGGTGTCAGTGATTCATATTCCTGA
TAGGACTTATAAACTATCCTGCAGAATATTGTATCAATATTTACTCTTGGCTCAAGGTCAATTTCATGAT
CTTAAGCAACTTTTCATGTCTGCAAATAATAATTTCACTCCCTCCAACAATTCCTCTTCAGAAGAAAAAA
ACACAGACAGAAGTTTGTTGGAAAAGGTGGGACTCTCTGAAAGTGAAGTTGAGCCATCGGAAGAGAACAG
CAAGGACTGTGTTGTTTGCCAGAATGGGACTGTGAACTGGGTACTCTTACCATGCAGACACACATGCCTG
TGTGATGGCTGTGTGAAGTATTTTCAGCAGTGCCCAATGTGCAGGCAGTTTGTTCAGGAATCTTTTGCAC
TTTGCAGTCAAAAAGAGCAAGATAAAGACAAACCGAAGACTCTTTGAGGGCCGCGACGATGTTTAAACTT
CGAAACGCGTGAATTCCTCGAGGGCGGCCGCTCTAGAGTCGACGGGCCGCGGTAACAATTGTTAACTAAC
TTAAGCTAGCAACGGTTTCCCTCTAGCGGGATCAATTCCGCCCCCCCCCCCTAACGTTACTGGCCGAAGC
CGCTTGGAATAAGGCCGGTGTGCGTTTGTCTATATGTTATTTTCCACCATATTGCCGTCTTTTGGCAATG
TGAGGGCCCGGAAACCTGGCCCTGTCTTCTTGACGAGCATTCCTAGGGGTCTTTCCCCTCTCGCCAAAGG
AATGCAAGGTCTGTTGAATGTCGTGAAGGAAGCAGTTCCTCTGGAAGCTTCTTGAAGACAAACAACGTCT
GTAGCGACCCTTTGCAGGCAGCGGAACCCCCCACCTGGCGACAGGTGCCTCTGCGGCCAAAAGCCACGTG
TATAAGATACACCTGCAAAGGCGGCACAACCCCAGTGCCACGTTGTGAGTTGGATAGTTGTGGAAAGAGT
CAAATGGCTCTCCTCAAGCGTATTCAACAAGGGGCTGAAGGATGCCCAGAAGGTACCCCATTGTATGGGA
TCTGATCTGGGGCCTCGGTGCACATGCTTTACATGTGTTTAGTCGAGGTTAAAAAAACGTCTAGGCCCCC
CGAACCACGGGGACGTGGTTTTCCTTTGAAAAACACGATAATACCATGACCGAGTACAAGCCCACGGTGC
GCCTCGCCACCCGCGACGACGTCCCCAGGGCCGTACGCACCCTCGCCGCCGCGTTCGCCGACTACCCCGC
CACGCGCCACACCGTCGATCCGGACCGCCACATCGAGCGGGTCACCGAGCTGCAAGAACTCTTCCTCACG
CGCGTCGGGCTCGACATCGGCAAGGTGTGGGTCGCGGACGACGGCGCCGCGGTGGCGGTCTGGACCACGC
CGGAGAGCGTCGAAGCGGGGGCGGTGTTCGCCGAGATCGGCCCGCGCATGGCCGAGTTGAGCGGTTCCCG
GCTGGCCGCGCAGCAACAGATGGAAGGCCTCCTGGCGCCGCACCGGCCCAAGGAGCCCGCGTGGTTCCTG
GCCACCGTCGGCGTCTCGCCCGACCACCAGGGCAAGGGTCTGGGCAGCGCCGTCGTGCTCCCCGGAGTGG
AGGCGGCCGAGCGCGCCGGGGTGCCCGCCTTCCTGGAGACCTCCGCGCCCCGCAACCTCCCCTTCTACGA
GCGGCTCGGCTTCACCGTCACCGCCGACGTCGAGGTGCCCGAAGGACCGCGCACCTGGTGCATGACCCGC
AAGCCCGGTGCCTGACCCGGGCGGGGCGCGTCTGGAACAATCAACCTCTGGATTACAAAATTTGTGAAAG
ATTGACTGGTATTCTTAACTATGTTGCTCCTTTTACGCTATGTGGATACGCTGCTTTAATGCCTTTGTAT
CATGCTATTGCTTCCCGTATGGCTTTCATTTTCTCCTCCTTGTATAAATCCTGGTTGCTGTCTCTTTATG
AGGAGTTGTGGCCCGTTGTCAGGCAACGTGGCGTGGTGTGCACTGTGTTTGCTGACGCAACCCCCACTGG
TTGGGGCATTGCCACCACCTGTCAGCTCCTTTCCGGGACTTTCGCTTTCCCCCTCCCTATTGCCACGGCG
GAACTCATCGCCGCCTGCCTTGCCCGCTGCTGGACAGGGGCTCGGCTGTTGGGCACTGACAATTCCGTGG
TGTTGTCGGGGAAGCTGACGTCCTTTCCATGGCTGCTCGCCTGTGTTGCCACCTGGATTCTGCGCGGGAC
GTCCTTCTGCTACGTCCCTTCGGCCCTCAATCCAGCGGACCTTCCTTCCCGCGGCCTGCTGCCGGCTCTG
CGGCCTCTTCCGCGTCTTCGCCTTCGCCCTCAGACGAGTCGGATCTCCCTTTGGGCCGCCTCCCCGCCTG
GAATTAATTCTGCAGTCGAGACCTAGAAAAACATGGAGCAATCACAAGTAGCAATACAGCAGCTACCAAT
GCTGATTGTGCCTGGCTAGAAGCACAAGAGGAGGAGGAGGTGGGTTTTCCAGTCACACCTCAGGTACCTT
TAAGACCAATGACTTACAAGGCAGCTGTAGATCTTAGCCACTTTTTAAAAGAAAAGAGGGGACTGGAAGG
GCTAATTCACTCCCAACGAAGACAAGATATCCTTGATCTGTGGATCTACCACACACAAGGCTACTTCCCT
GATTAGCAGAACTACACACCAGGGCCAGGGGTCAGATATCCACTGACCTTTGGATGGTGCTACAAGCTAG
TACCAGTTGAGCCAGATAAGGTAGAAGAGGCCAATAAAGGAGAGAACACCAGCTTGTTACACCCTGTGAG
CCTGCATGGGATGGATGACCCGGAGAGAGAAGTGTTAGAGTGGAGGTTTGACAGCCGCCTAGCATTTCAT
CACGTGGCCCGAGAGCTGCATCCGGAGTACTTCAAGAACTGCTGATATCGAGCTTGCTACAAGGGACTTT
CCGCTGGGGACTTTCCAGGGAGGCGTGGCCTGGGCGGGACTGGGGAGTGGCGAGCCCTCAGATCCTGCAT
ATAAGCAGCTGCTTTTTGCCTGTACTGGGTCTCTCTGGTTAGACCAGATCTGAGCCTGGGAGCTCTCTGG
CTAACTAGGGAACCCACTGCTTAAGCCTCAATAAAGCTTGCCTTGAGTGCTTCAAGTAGTGTGTGCCCGT
CTGTTGTGTGACTCTGGTAACTAGAGATCCCTCAGACCCTTTTAGTCAGTGTGGAAAATCTCTAGCAGTA
GTAGTTCATGTCATCTTATTATTCAGTATTTATAACTTGCAAAGAAATGAATATCAGAGAGTGAGAGGCC
TTGACATTGCTAGCGTTTACCGTCGACCTCTAGCTAGAGCTTGGCGTAATCATGGTCATAGCTGTTTCCT
GTGTGAAATTGTTATCCGCTCACAATTCCACACAACATACGAGCCGGAAGCATAAAGTGTAAAGCCTGGG
GTGCCTAATGAGTGAGCTAACTCACATTAATTGCGTTGCGCTCACTGCCCGCTTTCCAGTCGGGAAACCT
GTCGTGCCAGCTGCATTAATGAATCGGCCAACGCGCGGGGAGAGGCGGTTTGCGTATTGGGCGCTCTTCC
GCTTCCTCGCTCACTGACTCGCTGCGCTCGGTCGTTCGGCTGCGGCGAGCGGTATCAGCTCACTCAAAGG
CGGTAATACGGTTATCCACAGAATCAGGGGATAACGCAGGAAAGAACATGTGAGCAAAAGGCCAGCAAAA
GGCCAGGAACCGTAAAAAGGCCGCGTTGCTGGCGTTTTTCCATAGGCTCCGCCCCCCTGACGAGCATCAC
AAAAATCGACGCTCAAGTCAGAGGTGGCGAAACCCGACAGGACTATAAAGATACCAGGCGTTTCCCCCTG
GAAGCTCCCTCGTGCGCTCTCCTGTTCCGACCCTGCCGCTTACCGGATACCTGTCCGCCTTTCTCCCTTC
GGGAAGCGTGGCGCTTTCTCATAGCTCACGCTGTAGGTATCTCAGTTCGGTGTAGGTCGTTCGCTCCAAG
CTGGGCTGTGTGCACGAACCCCCCGTTCAGCCCGACCGCTGCGCCTTATCCGGTAACTATCGTCTTGAGT
CCAACCCGGTAAGACACGACTTATCGCCACTGGCAGCAGCCACTGGTAACAGGATTAGCAGAGCGAGGTA
TGTAGGCGGTGCTACAGAGTTCTTGAAGTGGTGGCCTAACTACGGCTACACTAGAAGAACAGTATTTGGT
ATCTGCGCTCTGCTGAAGCCAGTTACCTTCGGAAAAAGAGTTGGTAGCTCTTGATCCGGCAAACAAACCA
CCGCTGGTAGCGGTGGTTTTTTTGTTTGCAAGCAGCAGATTACGCGCAGAAAAAAAGGATCTCAAGAAGA
TCCTTTGATCTTTTCTACGGGGTCTGACGCTCAGTGGAACGAAAACTCACGTTAAGGGATTTTGGTCATG
AGATTATCAAAAAGGATCTTCACCTAGATCCTTTTAAATTAAAAATGAAGTTTTAAATCAATCTAAAGTA
TATATGAGTAAACTTGGTCTGACAGTTACCAATGCTTAATCAGTGAGGCACCTATCTCAGCGATCTGTCT
ATTTCGTTCATCCATAGTTGCCTGACTCCCCGTCGTGTAGATAACTACGATACGGGAGGGCTTACCATCT
GGCCCCAGTGCTGCAATGATACCGCGAGACCCACGCTCACCGGCTCCAGATTTATCAGCAATAAACCAGC
CAGCCGGAAGGGCCGAGCGCAGAAGTGGTCCTGCAACTTTATCCGCCTCCATCCAGTCTATTAATTGTTG
CCGGGAAGCTAGAGTAAGTAGTTCGCCAGTTAATAGTTTGCGCAACGTTGTTGCCATTGCTACAGGCATC
GTGGTGTCACGCTCGTCGTTTGGTATGGCTTCATTCAGCTCCGGTTCCCAACGATCAAGGCGAGTTACAT
GATCCCCCATGTTGTGCAAAAAAGCGGTTAGCTCCTTCGGTCCTCCGATCGTTGTCAGAAGTAAGTTGGC
CGCAGTGTTATCACTCATGGTTATGGCAGCACTGCATAATTCTCTTACTGTCATGCCATCCGTAAGATGC
TTTTCTGTGACTGGTGAGTACTCAACCAAGTCATTCTGAGAATAGTGTATGCGGCGACCGAGTTGCTCTT
GCCCGGCGTCAATACGGGATAATACCGCGCCACATAGCAGAACTTTAAAAGTGCTCATCATTGGAAAACG
TTCTTCGGGGCGAAAACTCTCAAGGATCTTACCGCTGTTGAGATCCAGTTCGATGTAACCCACTCGTGCA
CCCAACTGATCTTCAGCATCTTTTACTTTCACCAGCGTTTCTGGGTGAGCAAAAACAGGAAGGCAAAATG
CCGCAAAAAAGGGAATAAGGGCGACACGGAAATGTTGAATACTCATACTCTTCCTTTTTCAATATTATTG
AAGCATTTATCAGGGTTATTGTCTCATGAGCGGATACATATTTGAATGTATTTAGAAAAATAAACAAATA
GGGGTTCCGCGCACATTTCCCCGAAAAGTGCCACCTGACGTCGACGGATCGGGAGATCAACTTGTTTATT
GCAGCTTATAATGGTTACAAATAAAGCAATAGCATCACAAATTTCACAAATAAAGCATTTTTTTCACTGC
ATTCTAGTTGTGGTTTGTCCAAACTCATCAATGTATCTTATCATGTCTGGATCAACTGGATAACTCAAGC
TAACCAAAATCATCCCAAACTTCCCACCCCATACCCTATTACCACTGCCAATTACCTGTGGTTTCATTTA
CTCTAAACCTGTGATTCCTCTGAATTATTTTCATTTTAAAGAAATTGTATTTGTTAAATATGTACTACAA
ACTTAGTAGT
